LOCUS       Exported 8332 bp ds-DNA circular SYN 13-MAY-2021
DEFINITION  Expresses FLAG tagged Cerulean upon binding of TALE4 to VAS4.
ACCESSION   .
VERSION     .
KEYWORDS    pJFRC81-3xVAS4-Syn21-FLAG-Cerulean-P10
SOURCE      synthetic DNA construct
  ORGANISM  synthetic DNA construct
REFERENCE   1 (bases 1 to 8332)
  AUTHORS   Toegel M, Azzam G, Lee EY, Knapp DJHF, Tan Y, Fa M, Fulga TA
  TITLE     A multiplexable TALE-based binary expression system for in vivo
            cellular interaction studies.
  JOURNAL   Nat Commun. 2017 Nov 21;8(1):1663. doi: 10.1038/s41467-017-01592-3.
  PUBMED    29162808
REFERENCE   2 (bases 1 to 8332)
  AUTHORS   .
  TITLE     Direct Submission
  JOURNAL   Exported May 13, 2021 from SnapGene Server 1.1.58
            http://www.snapgene.com
FEATURES             Location/Qualifiers
     source          1..8332
                     /organism="synthetic DNA construct"
                     /mol_type="other DNA"
     promoter        31..135
                     /gene="bla"
                     /label=AmpR promoter
     CDS             136..996
                     /codon_start=1
                     /gene="bla"
                     /product="beta-lactamase"
                     /label=AmpR
                     /note="confers resistance to ampicillin, carbenicillin, and
                     related antibiotics"
                     /translation="MSIQHFRVALIPFFAAFCLPVFAHPETLVKVKDAEDQLGARVGYI
                     ELDLNSGKILESFRPEERFPMMSTFKVLLCGAVLSRIDAGQEQLGRRIHYSQNDLVEYS
                     PVTEKHLTDGMTVRELCSAAITMSDNTAANLLLTTIGGPKELTAFLHNMGDHVTRLDRW
                     EPELNEAIPNDERDTTMPVAMATTLRKLLTGELLTLASRQQLIDWMEADKVAGPLLRSA
                     LPAGWFIADKSGAGERGSRGIIAALGPDGKPSRIVVIYTTGSQATMDERNRQIAEIGAS
                     LIKHW"
     primer_bind     complement(354..373)
                     /label=Amp-R
                     /note="Ampicillin resistance gene, reverse primer"
     rep_origin      1167..1755
                     /direction=RIGHT
                     /label=ori
                     /note="high-copy-number ColE1/pMB1/pBR322/pUC origin of
                     replication"
     primer_bind     1656..1675
                     /label=pBR322ori-F
                     /note="pBR322 origin, forward primer"
     protein_bind    1842..1911
                     /label=attB
                     /bound_moiety="phage phi-C31 integrase"
                     /note="attB site for the phi-C31 integrase (Groth et al.,
                     2000)"
     primer_bind     complement(2136..2154)
                     /label=pCasper-F
                     /note="Drosophila mini-white gene, reverse primer"
     CDS             join(2606..2677,3079..3352,3427..4081,4143..4458,4662..4793
                     ,4864..5478)
                     /codon_start=1
                     /gene="white"
                     /product="Drosophila white gene eye color pigment"
                     /label=mini-white
                     /note="This is a modified version of the white gene lacking
                     part of the first intron."
                     /translation="MGQEDQELLIRGGSKHPSAEHLNNGDSGAASQSCINQGFGQAKNY
                     GTLRPPSPPEDSGSGSGQLAENLTYAWHNMDIFGAVNQPGSGWRQLVNRTRGLFCNERH
                     IPAPRKHLLKNVCGVAYPGELLAVMGSSGAGKTTLLNALAFRSPQGIQVSPSGMRLLNG
                     QPVDAKEMQARCAYVQQDDLFIGSLTAREHLIFQAMVRMPRHLTYRQRVARVDQVIQEL
                     SLSKCQHTIIGVPGRVKGLSGGERKRLAFASEALTDPPLLICDEPTSGLDSFTAHSVVQ
                     VLKKLSQKGKTVILTIHQPSSELFELFDKILLMAEGRVAFLGTPSEAVDFFSYVGAQCP
                     TNYNPADFYVQVLAVVPGREIESRDRIAKICDNFAISKVARDMEQLLATKNLEKPLEQP
                     ENGYTYKATWFMQFRAVLWRSWLSVLKEPLLVKVRLIQTTMVAILIGLIFLGQQLTQVG
                     VMNINGAIFLFLTNMTFQNVFATINVFTSELPVFMREARSRLYRCDTYFLGKTIAELPL
                     FLTVPLVFTAIAYPMIGLRAGVLHFFNCLALVTLVANVSTSFGYLISCASSSTSMALSV
                     GPPVIIPFLLFGGFFLNSGSVPVYLKWLSYLSWFRYANEGLLINQWADVEPGEISCTSS
                     NTTCPSSGKVILETLNFSAADLPLDYVGLAILIVSFRVLAYLALRLRARRKE"
     CDS             6851..6874
                     /codon_start=1
                     /product="FLAG(R) epitope tag, followed by an enterokinase
                     cleavage site"
                     /label=FLAG
                     /translation="DYKDDDDK"
     primer_bind     complement(6917..6938)
                     /label=EGFP-N
                     /note="EGFP, reverse primer"
     primer_bind     complement(7178..7197)
                     /label=EXFP-R
                     /note="For distinguishing EGFP variants, reverse primer"
     primer_bind     7525..7546
                     /label=EGFP-C
                     /note="EGFP, forward primer"
     primer_bind     complement(8278..8296)
                     /label=pBRforEco
                     /note="pBR322 vectors, upsteam of EcoRI site, forward
                     primer"
ORIGIN
        1 gactcaggtg gcacttttcg gggaaatgtg cgcggaaccc ctatttgttt atttttctaa
       61 atacattcaa atatgtatcc gctcatgaga caataaccct gataaatgct tcaataatat
      121 tgaaaaagga agagtatgag tattcaacat ttccgtgtcg cccttattcc cttttttgcg
      181 gcattttgcc ttcctgtttt tgctcaccca gaaacgctgg tgaaagtaaa agatgctgaa
      241 gatcagttgg gtgcacgagt gggttacatc gaactggatc tcaacagcgg taagatcctt
      301 gagagttttc gccccgaaga acgttttcca atgatgagca cttttaaagt tctgctatgt
      361 ggcgcggtat tatcccgtat tgacgccggg caagagcaac tcggtcgccg catacactat
      421 tctcagaatg acttggttga gtactcacca gtcacagaaa agcatcttac ggatggcatg
      481 acagtaagag aattatgcag tgctgccata accatgagtg ataacactgc ggccaactta
      541 cttctgacaa cgatcggagg accgaaggag ctaaccgctt ttttgcacaa catgggggat
      601 catgtaactc gccttgatcg ttgggaaccg gagctgaatg aagccatacc aaacgacgag
      661 cgtgacacca cgatgcctgt agcaatggca acaacgttgc gcaaactatt aactggcgaa
      721 ctacttactc tagcttcccg gcaacaatta atagactgga tggaggcgga taaagttgca
      781 ggaccacttc tgcgctcggc ccttccggct ggctggttta ttgctgataa atctggagcc
      841 ggtgagcgtg ggtctcgcgg tatcattgca gcactggggc cagatggtaa gccctcccgt
      901 atcgtagtta tctacacgac ggggagtcag gcaactatgg atgaacgaaa tagacagatc
      961 gctgagatag gtgcctcact gattaagcat tggtaactgt cagaccaagt ttactcatat
     1021 atactttaga ttgatttaaa acttcatttt taatttaaaa ggatctaggt gaagatcctt
     1081 tttgataatc tcatgaccaa aatcccttaa cgtgagtttt cgttccactg agcgtcagac
     1141 cccgtagaaa agatcaaagg atcttcttga gatccttttt ttctgcgcgt aatctgctgc
     1201 ttgcaaacaa aaaaaccacc gctaccagcg gtggtttgtt tgccggatca agagctacca
     1261 actctttttc cgaaggtaac tggcttcagc agagcgcaga taccaaatac tgttcttcta
     1321 gtgtagccgt agttaggcca ccacttcaag aactctgtag caccgcctac atacctcgct
     1381 ctgctaatcc tgttaccagt ggctgctgcc agtggcgata agtcgtgtct taccgggttg
     1441 gactcaagac gatagttacc ggataaggcg cagcggtcgg gctgaacggg gggttcgtgc
     1501 acacagccca gcttggagcg aacgacctac accgaactga gatacctaca gcgtgagcta
     1561 tgagaaagcg ccacgcttcc cgaagggaga aaggcggaca ggtatccggt aagcggcagg
     1621 gtcggaacag gagagcgcac gagggagctt ccagggggaa acgcctggta tctttatagt
     1681 cctgtcgggt ttcgccacct ctgacttgag cgtcgatttt tgtgatgctc gtcagggggg
     1741 cggagcctat ggaaaaacgc cagcaacgcg gcctttttac ggttcctggc cttttgctgg
     1801 ccttttgctc acatgttacc gtcgacgatg taggtcacgg tctcgaagcc gcggtgcggg
     1861 tgccagggcg tgcccttggg ctccccgggc gcgtactcca cctcacccat ctggtccatc
     1921 atgatgaacg ggtcgaggtg gcggtagttg atcccggcga acgcgcggcg caccgggaag
     1981 ccctcgccct cgaaaccgct gggcgcggtg gtcacggtga gcacgggacg tgcgacggcg
     2041 tcggcgggtg cggatacgcg gggcagcgtc agcgggttct cgacggtcac ggcgggcatg
     2101 tcgacaagcc gaacatatgg gcgcgcctag tatgtatgta agttaataaa acccattttt
     2161 gcggaaagta gataaaaaaa acattttttt tttttactgc actggatatc attgaactta
     2221 tctgatcagt tttaaattta cttcgatcca agggtatttg atgtaccagg ttctttcgat
     2281 tacctctcac tcaaaatgac attccactca aagtcagcgc tgtttgcctc cttctctgtc
     2341 cacagaaata tcgccgtctc tttcgccgct gcgtccgcta tctctttcgc caccgtttgt
     2401 agcgttacgt agcgtcaatg tccgccttca gttgcatttt gtcagcggtt tcgtgacgaa
     2461 gctccaagcg gtttacgcca tcaattaaac acaaagtgct gtgccaaaac tcctctcgct
     2521 tcttattttt gtttgttttt tgagtgattg gggtggtgat tggttttggg tgggtaagca
     2581 ggggaaagtg tgaaaaatcc cggcaatggg ccaagaggat caggagctat taattcgcgg
     2641 aggcagcaaa cacccatctg ccgagcatct gaacaatgtg agtagtacat gtgcatacat
     2701 cttaagttca cttgatctat aggaactgcg attgcaacat caaattgtct gcggcgtgag
     2761 aactgcgacc cacaaaaatc ccaaaccgca attgcacaaa caaatagtga cacgaaacag
     2821 attattctgg tagctgttct cgctatataa gacaattttt gagatcatat catgatcaag
     2881 acatctaaag gcattcattt tcgactatat tcttttttac aaaaaatata acaaccagat
     2941 attttaagct gatcctagat gcacaaaaaa taaataaaag tataaaccta cttcgtagga
     3001 tacttcgggg tactttttgt tcggggttag atgagcataa cgcttgtagt tgatatttga
     3061 gatcccctat cattgcaggg tgacagcgga gcggcttcgc agagctgcat taaccagggc
     3121 ttcgggcagg ccaaaaacta cggcacgctc cggccaccca gtccgccgga ggactccggt
     3181 tcagggagcg gccaactagc cgagaacctc acctatgcct ggcacaatat ggacatcttt
     3241 ggggcggtca atcagccggg ctccggatgg cggcagctgg tcaaccggac acgcggacta
     3301 ttctgcaacg agcgacacat accggcgccc aggaaacatt tgctcaagaa cggtgagttt
     3361 ctattcgcag tcggctgatc tgtgtgaaat cttaataaag ggtccaatta ccaatttgaa
     3421 actcagtttg cggcgtggcc tatccgggcg aacttttggc cgtgatgggc agttccggtg
     3481 ccggaaagac gaccctgctg aatgcccttg cctttcgatc gccgcagggc atccaagtat
     3541 cgccatccgg gatgcgactg ctcaatggcc aacctgtgga cgccaaggag atgcaggcca
     3601 ggtgcgccta tgtccagcag gatgacctct ttatcggctc cctaacggcc agggaacacc
     3661 tgattttcca agccatggtg cggatgccac gacatctgac ctatcggcag cgagtggccc
     3721 gcgtggatca ggtgatccag gagctttcgc tcagcaaatg tcagcacacg atcatcggtg
     3781 tgcccggcag ggtgaaaggt ctgtccggcg gagaaaggaa gcgtctggca ttcgcctccg
     3841 aggctctaac cgatccgccg cttctgatct gcgatgagcc cacctccgga ctggactcct
     3901 ttaccgccca cagcgtcgtc caggtgctga agaagctgtc gcagaagggc aagaccgtca
     3961 tcctgaccat tcatcagccg tcttccgagc tgtttgagct ctttgacaag atccttctga
     4021 tggccgaggg cagggtagct ttcttgggca ctcccagcga agccgtcgac ttcttttcct
     4081 agtgagttcg atgtgtttat taagggtatc tagtattaca taacatctca actcctatcc
     4141 agcgtgggtg cccagtgtcc taccaactac aatccggcgg acttttacgt acaggtgttg
     4201 gccgttgtgc ccggacggga gatcgagtcc cgtgatcgga tcgccaagat atgcgacaat
     4261 tttgccatta gcaaagtagc ccgggatatg gagcagttgt tggccaccaa aaatctggag
     4321 aagccactgg agcagccgga gaatgggtac acctacaagg ccacctggtt catgcagttc
     4381 cgggcggtcc tgtggcgatc ctggctgtcg gtgctcaagg aaccactcct cgtaaaagtg
     4441 cgacttattc agacaacggt gagtggttcc agtggaaaca aatgatataa cgcttacaat
     4501 tcttggaaac aaattcgcta gattttagat agaattgcct gattccacac ccttcttagt
     4561 ttttttcaat gagatgtata gtttatagtt ttgcagaaga taaataaatt tcatttaact
     4621 cgcgaatatt aatgagatgc gagtaacatt ttaatttgca gatggttgcc atcttgattg
     4681 gcctcatctt tttgggccaa caactcacgc aagtgggtgt gatgaatatc aacggagcca
     4741 tcttcctctt cctgaccaac atgacctttc aaaacgtctt tgccacgata aatgtaagtc
     4801 atgtttagaa tacatttgca tttcaataat ttactaactt tctaatgaat cgattcgatt
     4861 taggtgttca cctcagagct gccagttttt atgagggagg cccgaagtcg actttatcgc
     4921 tgtgacacat actttctggg caaaacgatt gccgaattgc cgctttttct cacagtgcca
     4981 ctggtcttca cggcgattgc ctatccgatg atcggactgc gggccggagt gctgcacttc
     5041 ttcaactgcc tggcgctggt cactctggtg gccaatgtgt caacgtcctt cggatatcta
     5101 atatcctgcg ccagctcctc gacctcgatg gcgctgtctg tgggtccgcc ggttatcata
     5161 ccattcctgc tctttggcgg cttcttcttg aactcgggct cggtgccagt atacctcaaa
     5221 tggttgtcgt acctctcatg gttccgttac gccaacgagg gtctgctgat taaccaatgg
     5281 gcggacgtgg agccgggcga aattagctgc acatcgtcga acaccacgtg ccccagttcg
     5341 ggcaaggtca tcctggagac gcttaacttc tccgccgccg atctgccgct ggactacgtg
     5401 ggtctggcca ttctcatcgt gagcttccgg gtgctcgcat atctggctct aagacttcgg
     5461 gcccgacgca aggagtagcc gacatatatc cgaaataact gcttgttttt tttttttacc
     5521 attattacca tcgtgtttac tgtttattgc cccctcaaaa agctaatgta attatatttg
     5581 tgccaataaa aacaagatat gacctataga atacaagtat ttccccttcg aacatcccca
     5641 caagtagact ttggatttgt cttctaacca aaagacttac acacctgcat accttacatc
     5701 aaaaactcgt ttatcgctac ataaaacacc gggatatatt ttttatatac atacttttca
     5761 aatcgcgcgc cctcttcata attcacctcc accacaccac gtttcgtagt tgctctttcg
     5821 ctgtctccca cccgctctcc gcaacacatt caccttttgt tcgacgacct tggagcgact
     5881 gtcgttagtt ccgcgcgatt cggttcgctc aaatggttcc gagtggttca tttcgtctca
     5941 atagaaatta gtaataaata tttgtatgta caatttattt gctccaatat atttgtatat
     6001 atttccctca cagctatatt tattctaatt taatattatg actttttaag gtaatttttt
     6061 gtgacctgtt cggagtgatt agcgttacaa tttgaactga aagtgacatc cagtgtttgt
     6121 tccttgtgta gatgcatctc aaaaaaatgg tgggcataat agtgttgttt atatatatca
     6181 aaaataacaa ctataataat aagaatacat ttaatttaga aaatgcttgg atttcactgg
     6241 aactagggcg cgcctccgga acataatggt gcagggcgct gacttccgcg tttccagact
     6301 ttacgaaaca cggaaaccga agaccattca tgttgttgct caggtcgcag acgttttgca
     6361 gcagcagtcg cttcacgttc gctcgcgtat cggtgattca ttctgctaac cagtaaggca
     6421 accccgccag cctagccggg tcctcaacga caggagcacg atcatgcgca cccgtggcca
     6481 gggccgcaag cttgctagct agagtacccg ggcttgcctt agagtacccg ggcttgcctt
     6541 agagtacccg ggcttgcctc tagcgacgtc cgccggagta taaatagagg cgcttcgtct
     6601 acggagcgac aattcaattc aaacaagcaa agtgaacacg tcgctaagcg aaaggtaagc
     6661 aaataaacaa gcgcagctga acaagctaaa caatctgcag taaagtgcaa gttaaagtga
     6721 atcaattaaa agtaaccagc aaccaagtaa atcaactgca actactgaaa tatgccaaga
     6781 agtaattatt gaatacaagc ggccgcggct cgagggtacc aacataaaaa aaaaaatcaa
     6841 aatggctggt gactacaagg acgacgacga caaggtgagc aagggcgagg agctgttcac
     6901 cggggtggtg cccatcctgg tcgagctgga cggcgacgta aacggccaca agttcagcgt
     6961 gtccggcgag ggcgagggcg atgccaccta cggcaagctg accctgaagt tcatctgcac
     7021 caccggcaag ctgcccgtgc cctggcccac cctcgtgacc accctgacct ggggcgtgca
     7081 gtgcttcgcc cgctaccccg accacatgaa gcagcacgac ttcttcaagt ccgccatgcc
     7141 cgaaggctac gtccaggagc gcaccatctt cttcaaagac gacggcaact acaagacccg
     7201 cgccgaggtg aagttcgagg gcgacaccct ggtgaaccgc atcgagctga agggcatcga
     7261 cttcaaggag gacggcaaca tcctggggca caagctggag tacaacgcca tcagcgacaa
     7321 cgtctatatc accgccgaca agcagaagaa cggcatcaag gccaacttca agatccgcca
     7381 caacatcgag gacggcagcg tgcagctcgc cgaccactac cagcagaaca cccccatcgg
     7441 cgacggcccc gtgctgctgc ccgacaacca ctacctgagc acccagtcca agctgagcaa
     7501 agaccccaac gagaagcgcg atcacatggt cctgctggag ttcgtgaccg ccgccgggat
     7561 cactctcggc atggagagtt gtacaagtaa aatgaatcgt ttttaaaata acaaatcaat
     7621 tgttttataa tattcgtacg attctttgat tatgtaataa aatgtgatca ttaggaagat
     7681 tacgaaaaat ataaaaaata tgagttctgt gtgtataaca aatgctgtaa acgccacaat
     7741 tgtgtttgtt gcaaataaac ccatgattat ttgattaaaa ttgttgtttt ctttgttcat
     7801 agacaatagt gtgttttgcc taaacgtgta ctgcataaac tccatgcgag tgtatagcga
     7861 gctagtggct aacgcttgcc ccaccaaagt agattcgtca aaatcctcaa tttcatcacc
     7921 ctcctccaag tttaacattt ggccgtcgga attaacttct aaagatgcca cataatgtaa
     7981 taaatgaaat agagattcaa acgtggcgtc atcgtccgtt tcgaccattt ccgaaaagaa
     8041 ctcgggcata aactctatga tttctctgga cgtggtgttg tcgaaactct caaagtacgc
     8101 agtcaggaac gtgcgcgaca tgtcgtcggg aaactcgcgc ggaaacatgt tgttgtaacc
     8161 gaacgggtcc catagcgcca aaaccaaatc tgccagcgtc aatagaatga gcacgatgcc
     8221 gacaatggag ctggcttgga tagcgattcg agttaacgaa ttcttgaaga cgaaagggcc
     8281 tcgtgatacg cctattttta taggttaatg tcatgataat aatggtttct ta
//
